Addgene plasmid #229927: AiP14803 - pAAV-AiE0078h_3xC2-minBG-SYFP2-10aa-H2B-WPRE3-BGHpA (Alias: CN4803)
Purpose: AiE0078h_3xC2 is an enhancer sequence, designed to drive AAV-mediated transgene expression in specific brain cell types
Depositing lab: Allen Institute for Brain Science & Jonathan Ting. Depositing organization: Allen Institute. Publication: A suite of enhancer AAVs and transgenic mouse lines for genetic access to cortical cell types. Ben-Simon Y, Hooper M, Narayan S, Daigle TL, Dwivedi D, Way SW, Oster A, Stafford DA, Mich JK, Taormina MJ, Martinez RA, Opitz-Araya X, Roth JR, Alexander JR, Allen S, Amster A, Arbuckle J, Ayala A, Baker PM, Bakken TE, Barcelli T, Barta S, Bendrick J, Bertagnolli D, Bielstein C, Bishwakarma P, Bowlus J, Boyer G, Brouner K, Casian B, Casper T, Chakka AB, Chakrabarty R, Chance RK, Chavan S, Clark M, Colbert K, Collman F, Daniel S, Departee M, DiValentin P, Donadio N, Dotson N, Egdorf T, Fliss T, Gabitto M, Garcia J, Gary A, Gasperini M, Gloe J, Goldy J, Gore BB, Graybuck L, Greisman N, Haeseleer F, Halterman C, Haradon Z, Hastings SD, Helback O, Ho W, Hockemeyer D, Huang C, Huff S, Hunker A, Johansen N, Jones D, Juneau Z, Kalmbach B, Kannan M, Khem S, Kussick E, Kutsal R, Larsen R, Lee C, Lee AY, Leibly M, Lenz GH, Li S, Liang E, Lusk N, Madigan Z, Malloy J, Malone J, McCue R, Melchor J, Mollenkopf T, Moosman S, Morin E, Newman D, Ng L, Ngo K, Omstead V, Otto S, Oyama A, Pena N, Pham T, Phillips E, Pom CA, Potekhina L, Ransford S, Ray PL, Rette D, Reynoldson C, Rimorin C, Rocha D, Ruiz A, Sanchez REA, Sawyer L, Sedeno-Cortes A, Sevigny JP, Shapovalova N, Shepard N, Shulga L, Sigler AR, Siverts L, Soliman S, Somasundaram S, Staats B, Stewart K, Szelenyi E, Tieu M, Trader C, Tran A, van Velthoven CTJ, Walker M, Wang Y, Weed N, Wirthlin M, Wood T, Wynalda B, Yao Z, Zhou T, Ariza J, Dee N, Reding M, Ronellenfitch K, Mufti S, Sunkin SM, Smith KA, Esposito L, Waters J, Thyagarajan B, Yao S, Lein ES, Zeng H, Levi BP, Ngai J, Ting JT, Tasic B. Cell. 2025 May 16:S0092-8674(25)00513-6. doi: 10.1016/j.cell.2025.05.002. PubMed 40403729.
Backbone
  Vector backbone: rAAV
  Vector type: AAV
Growth in bacteria
  Bacterial resistance: Ampicillin, 100 μg/mL
  Growth temperature: 30°C
  Growth strain: NEB Stable
  Copy number: High Copy
Gene/Insert
  Gene/Insert name: SYFP2-10aa-H2B
  Species: Synthetic
  Cloning method: Restriction Enzyme; 5′ cloning site Unknown (unknown if destroyed); 3′ cloning site Unknown (unknown if destroyed)
Terms and licenses: Academic/Nonprofit Terms; Industry Terms: Not Available to Industry
Depositor comments: Allen Institute plasmid alias: CN4803
How to cite: AiP14803 - pAAV-AiE0078h_3xC2-minBG-SYFP2-10aa-H2B-WPRE3-BGHpA (Alias: CN4803) was a gift from Allen Institute for Brain Science & Jonathan Ting (Addgene plasmid # 229927 ; http://n2t.net/addgene:229927 ; RRID:Addgene_229927)
