[The description below was written by a language model from this plasmid's Addgene catalogue record and pLannotate feature annotations shown in this document.]
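Description:
AiP14803 - pAAV-AiE0078h_3xC2-minBG-SYFP2-10aa-H2B-WPRE3-BGHpA (alias CN4803) is a recombinant AAV transfer plasmid of about 5.2 kb, built to package an enhancer-driven nuclear fluorescent reporter into AAV particles for delivery to the brain. The bacterial portion carries a high-copy ColE1/pUC-type origin, an ampicillin resistance gene (β-lactamase) with its own promoter, and an f1 phage origin, along with small remnants of pBR322 bom and rop sequences. AAV2 inverted terminal repeats flank the expression cassette. The annotation detects them only as fragments, which is common for these structured, recombination-prone repeats, and the record lists a recombination-deficient propagation strain.

Between the ITRs, the construct name indicates that the AiE0078h_3xC2 enhancer sits upstream of a minimal beta-globin promoter (minBG). Neither element is annotated in the feature table, but both presumably occupy the unannotated region ahead of the reporter. The "3xC2" label suggests a triplicated core segment of the enhancer, though the record does not spell this out. The minimal promoter has little activity by itself, so expression depends on the cell-type specificity of the enhancer. The payload is SYFP2, a fast-maturing monomeric yellow fluorescent protein, joined through a 10-amino-acid linker to human histone H2B, which concentrates fluorescence on chromatin in the nucleus. A shortened woodchuck posttranscriptional element (WPRE3) and the bovine growth hormone polyadenylation signal follow to boost and terminate the transcript while saving packaging space.

The stated purpose is AAV-mediated transgene expression in specific brain cell types, as part of an enhancer AAV toolkit for cortical cell types. The record does not state which cell population is targeted.
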