Features (pLannotate 1.2.2; 15 found; start..end, strand, type, name):
     12..39      +  repeat_region  AAV2 ITR (fragment): inverted terminal repeat of adeno-associated virus serotype 2 inverted
     68..95      +  repeat_region  AAV2 ITR (fragment): inverted terminal repeat of adeno-associated virus serotype 2 inverted
    880..1596    +  CDS            SYFP2: SYFP2 is a basic (constitutively fluorescent) yellow fluorescent protein published in 2006, derived from Aequorea victoria. It is reported to be a very rapidly-maturing monomer with moderate acid sensitivity.
   1627..2004    +  CDS            H2B: human histone H2B; HIST1H2BJ
   2044..2201    +  misc_feature   WPRE (fragment): woodchuck hepatitis virus posttranscriptional regulatory element
   2207..2287    +  misc_feature   WPRE (fragment): woodchuck hepatitis virus posttranscriptional regulatory element
   2304..2415    +  polyA_signal   bGH poly(A) signal: bovine growth hormone polyadenylation signal
   2533..2614    +  repeat_region  AAV2 ITR (fragment): inverted terminal repeat of adeno-associated virus serotype 2 inverted
   2656..2707    -  misc_feature   bom (fragment): basis of mobility region from pBR322
   2726..3181    +  rep_origin     f1 ori (sequence partly withheld): f1 bacteriophage origin of replication; arrow indicates direction of (+) strand synthesis
   3182..3231    -  misc_feature   bom (fragment): basis of mobility region from pBR322
   3333..3368    -  CDS            rop (fragment): Rop protein, which maintains plasmids at low copy number; rop
   3463..3567    +  promoter       AmpR promoter: bla
   3568..4428    +  CDS            AmpR: β-lactamase; bla; confers resistance to ampicillin, carbenicillin, and related antibiotics
   4599..5187    +  rep_origin     ori: high-copy-number ColE1/pMB1/pBR322/pUC origin of replication
>Addgene plasmid #229927 | AiP14803 - pAAV-AiE0078h_3xC2-minBG-SYFP2-10aa-H2B-WPRE3-BGHpA (Alias: CN4803) | addgene full sequence | sequence record 461339 | Addgene NGS Result
CCTGCAGGCAGCTGCGCGCTCGCTCGCTCACTGAGGCCGCCCGGGCGTCGGGCGACCTTTGGTCGCCCGG
CCTCAGTGAGCGAGCGAGCGCGCAGAGAGGGAGTGGCCAACTCCATCACTAGGGGTTCCTGCGGCCGCAC
GCGTATTAGCAATTTGGCAGGTACCCGAGGGCCATACCTAATCTGCATAAAATGAAGCAGATTGCAACCG
CCCTCATCTTTTTTATTTTTAAACTGGTTTTTGAAGCAGAGCATAAAATCTCAGAGGGAGAGACAGAAGA
TGCTAGTGCATACATTTTCCTTCATGCCTTTATTTTCATTCTTTTTGCACAAACCATCTTCCTGAATGGC
TGTTTAATTAGCAATTTGGCAGGTACCCGAGGGCCATACCTAATCTGCATAAAATGAAGCAGATTGCAAC
CGCCCTCATCTTTTTTATTTTTAAACTGGTTTTTGAAGCAGAGCATAAAATCTCAGAGGGAGAGACAGAA
GATGCTAGTGCATACATTTTCCTTCATGCCTTTATTTTCATTCTTTTTGCACAAACCATCTTCCTGAATG
GCTGTTTAATTAGCAATTTGGCAGGTACCCGAGGGCCATACCTAATCTGCATAAAATGAAGCAGATTGCA
ACCGCCCTCATCTTTTTTATTTTTAAACTGGTTTTTGAAGCAGAGCATAAAATCTCAGAGGGAGAGACAG
AAGATGCTAGTGCATACATTTTCCTTCATGCCTTTATTTTCATTCTTTTTGCACAAACCATCTTCCTGAA
TGGCTGTTTAGAGCTCGGGCTGGGCATAAAAGTCAGGGCAGAGCCATCTATTGCTTACATTTGCTTCTGG
GATCCAGATCTTTCGAAGCTAGCGCTACCGGTCGCCACCATGGTGAGCAAGGGCGAGGAGCTGTTCACCG
GGGTGGTGCCCATCCTGGTCGAGCTGGACGGCGACGTAAACGGCCACAAGTTCAGCGTGTCCGGCGAGGG
CGAGGGCGATGCCACCTACGGCAAGCTGACCCTGAAGCTGATCTGCACCACCGGCAAGCTGCCCGTGCCC
TGGCCCACCCTCGTGACCACCCTGGGCTACGGCGTGCAGTGCTTCGCCCGCTACCCCGACCACATGAAGC
AGCACGACTTCTTCAAGTCCGCCATGCCCGAAGGCTACGTCCAGGAGCGCACCATCTTCTTCAAGGACGA
CGGCAACTACAAGACCCGCGCCGAGGTGAAGTTCGAGGGCGACACCCTGGTGAACCGCATCGAGCTGAAG
GGCATCGACTTCAAGGAGGACGGCAACATCCTGGGGCACAAGCTGGAGTACAACTACAACAGCCACAACG
TCTATATCACCGCCGACAAGCAGAAGAACGGCATCAAGGCCAACTTCAAGATCCGCCACAACATCGAGGA
CGGCGGCGTGCAGCTCGCCGACCACTACCAGCAGAACACCCCCATCGGCGACGGCCCCGTGCTGCTGCCC
GACAACCACTACCTGAGCTACCAGTCCAAGCTGAGCAAAGACCCCAACGAGAAGCGCGATCACATGGTCC
TGCTGGAGTTCGTGACCGCCGCCGGGATCACTCTCGGCATGGACGAGCTGTACAAGTCCGGACTCAGATC
TGGAGGCTCCGGAGGCCCAGAGCCAGCGAAGTCTGCTCCCGCCCCGAAAAAGGGCTCCAAGAAGGCGGTG
ACTAAGGCGCAGAAGAAAGGCGGCAAGAAGCGCAAGCGCAGCCGCAAGGAGAGCTATTCCATCTATGTGT
ATAAGGTTCTGAAGCAGGTCCACCCTGACACCGGCATTTCGTCCAAGGCCATGGGCATCATGAACTCGTT
TGTGAACGACATTTTCGAGCGCATCGCAGGTGAGGCTTCCCGCCTGGCGCATTACAACAAGCGCTCGACC
ATCACCTCCAGGGAGATCCAGACGGCCGTGCGCCTGCTGCTGCCTGGGGAGTTGGCCAAGCACGCCGTGT
CCGAGGGTACTAAGGCCATCACCAAGTACACCAGCGCTAAGTAATGAGTCGACGGCGCGCCGCGGCCGCG
AATTCGATATCATAATCAACCTCTGGATTACAAAATTTGTGAAAGATTGACTGGTATTCTTAACTATGTT
GCTCCTTTTACGCTATGTGGATACGCTGCTTTAATGCCTTTGTATCATGCTATTGCTTCCCGTATGGCTT
TCATTTTCTCCTCCTTGTATAAATCCTGGTTAGTTCTTGCCACGGCGGAACTCATCGCCGCCTGCCTTGC
CCGCTGCTGGACAGGGGCTCGGCTGTTGGGCACTGACAATTCCGTGGCTCGAGAGATCTTCGACTGTGCC
TTCTAGTTGCCAGCCATCTGTTGTTTGCCCCTCCCCCGTGCCTTCCTTGACCCTGGAAGGTGCCACTCCC
ACTGTCCTTTCCTAATAAAATGAGGAAATTGCATCGCATTGTCTGAGTAGGTGTCATTCTATTCTGGGGG
GTGGGGTGGGGCAGGACAGCAAGGGGGAGGATTGGGAAGACAATAGCAGGCATGAGATCTCACGTGCGGA
CCGAGCGGCCGCAGGAACCCCTAGTGATGGAGTTGGCCACTCCCTCTCTGCGCGCTCGCTCGCTCACTGA
GGCCGGGCGACCAAAGGTCGCCCGGCCTCAGTGAGCGAGCGAGCGCGCAGCTGCCTGCAGGGGCGCCTGA
TGCGGTATTTTCTCCTTACGCATCTGTGCGGTATTTCACACCGCATA
[95 nt withheld, positions 2708-2802]
T
[46 nt withheld, positions 2804-2849]
C
[141 nt withheld, positions 2851-2991]
CCTTTGACGTTGGAGTCCACGTTCTTT
[37 nt withheld, positions 3019-3055]
ACTCTATCTCGGGCTATTCTTTTGATTTATAAGGGATTTTGCCGATTTCGGTCTATTGGTTAAAAAATGA
GCTGATTTAACAAAAATTTAACGCGAATTTTAACAAAATATTAACGTTTACAATTTTATGGTGCACTCTC
AGTACAATCTGCTCTGATGCCGCATAGTTAAGCCAGCCCCGACACCCGCCAACACCCGCTGACGCGCCCT
GACGGGCTTGTCTGCTCCCGGCATCCGCTTACAGACAAGCTGTGACCGTCTCCGGGAGCTGCATGTGTCA
GAGGTTTTCACCGTCATCACCGAAACGCGCGAGACGAAAGGGCCTCGTGATACGCCTATTTTTATAGGTT
AATGTCATGATAATAATGGTTTCTTAGACGTCAGGTGGCACTTTTCGGGGAAATGTGCGCGGAACCCCTA
TTTGTTTATTTTTCTAAATACATTCAAATATGTATCCGCTCATGAGACAATAACCCTGATAAATGCTTCA
ATAATATTGAAAAAGGAAGAGTATGAGTATTCAACATTTCCGTGTCGCCCTTATTCCCTTTTTTGCGGCA
TTTTGCCTTCCTGTTTTTGCTCACCCAGAAACGCTGGTGAAAGTAAAAGATGCTGAAGATCAGTTGGGTG
CACGAGTGGGTTACATCGAACTGGATCTCAACAGCGGTAAGATCCTTGAGAGTTTTCGCCCCGAAGAACG
TTTTCCAATGATGAGCACTTTTAAAGTTCTGCTATGTGGCGCGGTATTATCCCGTATTGACGCCGGGCAA
GAGCAACTCGGTCGCCGCATACACTATTCTCAGAATGACTTGGTTGAGTACTCACCAGTCACAGAAAAGC
ATCTTACGGATGGCATGACAGTAAGAGAATTATGCAGTGCTGCCATAACCATGAGTGATAACACTGCGGC
CAACTTACTTCTGACAACGATCGGAGGACCGAAGGAGCTAACCGCTTTTTTGCACAACATGGGGGATCAT
GTAACTCGCCTTGATCGTTGGGAACCGGAGCTGAATGAAGCCATACCAAACGACGAGCGTGACACCACGA
TGCCTGTAGCAATGGCAACAACGTTGCGCAAACTATTAACTGGCGAACTACTTACTCTAGCTTCCCGGCA
ACAATTAATAGACTGGATGGAGGCGGATAAAGTTGCAGGACCACTTCTGCGCTCGGCCCTTCCGGCTGGC
TGGTTTATTGCTGATAAATCTGGAGCCGGTGAGCGTGGGTCTCGCGGTATCATTGCAGCACTGGGGCCAG
ATGGTAAGCCCTCCCGTATCGTAGTTATCTACACGACGGGGAGTCAGGCAACTATGGATGAACGAAATAG
ACAGATCGCTGAGATAGGTGCCTCACTGATTAAGCATTGGTAACTGTCAGACCAAGTTTACTCATATATA
CTTTAGATTGATTTAAAACTTCATTTTTAATTTAAAAGGATCTAGGTGAAGATCCTTTTTGATAATCTCA
TGACCAAAATCCCTTAACGTGAGTTTTCGTTCCACTGAGCGTCAGACCCCGTAGAAAAGATCAAAGGATC
TTCTTGAGATCCTTTTTTTCTGCGCGTAATCTGCTGCTTGCAAACAAAAAAACCACCGCTACCAGCGGTG
GTTTGTTTGCCGGATCAAGAGCTACCAACTCTTTTTCCGAAGGTAACTGGCTTCAGCAGAGCGCAGATAC
CAAATACTGTTCTTCTAGTGTAGCCGTAGTTAGGCCACCACTTCAAGAACTCTGTAGCACCGCCTACATA
CCTCGCTCTGCTAATCCTGTTACCAGTGGCTGCTGCCAGTGGCGATAAGTCGTGTCTTACCGGGTTGGAC
TCAAGACGATAGTTACCGGATAAGGCGCAGCGGTCGGGCTGAACGGGGGGTTCGTGCACACAGCCCAGCT
TGGAGCGAACGACCTACACCGAACTGAGATACCTACAGCGTGAGCTATGAGAAAGCGCCACGCTTCCCGA
AGGGAGAAAGGCGGACAGGTATCCGGTAAGCGGCAGGGTCGGAACAGGAGAGCGCACGAGGGAGCTTCCA
GGGGGAAACGCCTGGTATCTTTATAGTCCTGTCGGGTTTCGCCACCTCTGACTTGAGCGTCGATTTTTGT
GATGCTCGTCAGGGGGGCGGAGCCTATGGAAAAACGCCAGCAACGCGGCCTTTTTACGGTTCCTGGCCTT
TTGCTGGCCTTTTGCTCACATGT
